>Addgene plasmid #179457 | pCDHblast-flx-sORF-Katushka | addgene full sequence | sequence record 356190 | Addgene NGS Result
TAACTTTTAAAAGAAAAGGGGGGATTGGGGGGTACAGTGCAGGGGAAAGAATAGTAGACATAATAGCAAC
AGACATACAAACTAAAGAATTACAAAAACAAATTACAAAATTCAAAATTTTATCGATACTAGTATTATGC
CCAGTACATGACCTTATGGGACTTTCCTACTTGGCAGTACATCTACGTATTAGTCATCGCTATTACCATG
GTGATGCGGTTTTGGCAGTACATCAATGGGCGTGGATAGCGGTTTGACTCACGGGGATTTCCAAGTCTCC
ACCCCATTGACGTCAATGGGAGTTTGTTTTGGCACCAAAATCAACGGGACTTTCCAAAATGTCGTAACAA
CTCCGCCCCATTGACGCAAATGGGCGGTAGGCGTGTACGGTGGGAGGTTTATATAAGCAGAGCTCGTTTA
GTGAACCGTCAGATCGCCTGGAGACGCCATCCACGCTGTTTTGACCTCCATAGAAGATTCTAGAATAACT
TCGTATAGCATACATTATACGAAGTTATGAATTCGCCACCATGAAGATTAACGGCGTCAACTTCCCTAGC
AACGGCCCTGTGATGCAGAAGAAGACCCTGGGATGGGAGGCAAGCACAGAAATGCTCTACCCAGCTGATA
GCGGACTCCGGGGGCACTCCCAAATGGCTCTCAAGCTGGTGGGGGGAGGCTACCTGCACTGCAGCCTGAA
GACCACATATAGGTCTAAAAAACCAGCTAAGAATCTGAAGATGCCCGGCTTCTACTTCGTCGATAGAAGG
CTGGAGAGGATCAAGGAGGCCGACAAGGAAACCTATGTGGAACAGCACGAGATGGCCGTGGCTAGGTACT
GCGATCTCCCCTCCAAGCTCGGCCATTCCATGGTGGGCGAAGACAGCGTGCTGATTACCGAAAATATGCA
CATGAAACTGTACATGGAAGGCACCGTCAACGACCACCACTTCAAATGCACCTCTGAGGGGGAGGGCAAG
CCTTATGAAGGCACTCAGACCATGAAGATCAAGGTCGTGGAAGGGGGACCTCTCCCATTTGCATTCGACA
TATTGGCCACTAGCTTCATGTATGGCTCCAAGACATTTATTAACCACACACAGGGCATCCCTGATTTCTT
CAAACAGTCTTTCCCTGAAGGATTCACCTGGGAGCGGATTACCACCTACGAGGACGGAGGCGTGCTGACA
GCCACCCAGGACACATCCCTGCAAAACGGATGTCTCATCTATAACGTCGGAGTGCTGACAGCTACCCAGG
ATACCTCCCTGCAGAACGGCTGTCTGATTTATAACGTCAAGATCAACGGCGTCAACTTCCCCTCTAATGG
GCCTGTCATGCAGAAGAAGACACTGGGATGATAATAGCTCGAGATAACTTCGTATAGCATACATTATACG
AAGTTATGGATCCTCTAGCATGATCAACCATGGTGGGTGAGGATAGCGTGCTGATCACCGAGAACATGCA
CATGAAACTGTACATGGAGGGCACCGTGAACGACCACCACTTCAAGTGCACATCCGAGGGCGAAGGCAAG
CCCTACGAGGGCACCCAGACCATGAAGATCAAGGTGGTCGAGGGCGGCCCTCTCCCCTTCGCCTTCGACA
TCCTGGCTACCAGCTTCATGTACGGCAGCAAAACCTTTATCAACCACACCCAGGGCATCCCCGACTTCTT
TAAGCAGTCCTTCCCTGAGGGCTTCACATGGGAGAGGATCACCACATACGAAGACGGGGGCGTGCTGACC
GCTACCCAGGACACCAGCCTCCAGAACGGCTGCCTCATCTACAACGTCAAGATCAACGGGGTGAACTTCC
CATCCAACGGCCCTGTGATGCAGAAGAAAACACTCGGCTGGGAGGCCAGCACCGAGATGCTGTACCCCGC
TGACAGCGGCCTGAGAGGCCATAGCCAGATGGCCCTGAAGCTCGTGGGCGGGGGCTACCTGCACTGCTCC
CTCAAGACCACATACAGATCCAAGAAACCCGCTAAGAACCTCAAGATGCCCGGCTTCTACTTCGTGGACA
GGAGACTGGAAAGAATCAAGGAGGCCGACAAAGAGACCTACGTCGAGCAGCACGAGATGGCTGTGGCCAG
GTACTGCGACCTGCCTAGCAAACTGGGGCACAGCTAAGCGGCCGCAATTCTACCGGGTAGGGGAGGCGCT
TTTCCCAAGGCAGTCTGGAGCATGCGCTTTAGCAGCCCCGCTGGGCACTTGGCGCTACACAAGTGGCCTC
TGGCCTCGCACACATTCCACATCCACCGGTAGGCGCCAACCGGCTCCGTTCTTTGGTGGCCCCTTCGCGC
CACCTTCTACTCCTCCCCTAGTCAGGAAGTTCCCCCCCGCCCCGCAGCTCGCGTCGTGCAGGACGTGACA
AATGGAAGTAGCACGTCTCACTAGTCTCGTGCAGATGGACAGCACCGCTGAGCAATGGAAGCGGGTAGGC
CTTTGGGGCAGCGGCCAATAGCAGCTTTGCTCCTTCGCTTTCTGGGCTCAGAGGCTGGGAAGGGGTGGGT
CCGGGGGCGGGCTCAGGGGCGGGCTCAGGGGCGGGGCGGGCGCCCGAAGGTCCTCCGGAGGCCCGGCATT
CTGCACGCTTCAAAAGCGCACGTCTGCCGCGCTGTTCTCCTCTTCCTCATCTCCGGGCCTTTCGACCTGC
AGCCAATTGGCCACCATGGCCAAGCCTTTGTCTCAAGAAGAATCCACCCTCATTGAAAGAGCAACGGCTA
CAATCAACAGCATCCCCATCTCTGAAGACTACAGCGTCGCCAGCGCAGCTCTCTCTAGCGACGGCCGCAT
CTTCACTGGTGTCAATGTATATCATTTTACTGGGGGACCTTGTGCAGAACTCGTGGTGCTGGGCACTGCT
GCTGCTGCGGCAGCTGGCAACCTGACTTGTATCGTCGCGATCGGAAATGAGAACAGGGGCATCTTGAGCC
CCTGCGGACGGTGCCGACAGGTGCTTCTCGATCTGCATCCTGGGATCAAAGCCATAGTGAAGGACAGTGA
TGGACAGCCGACGGCAGTTGGGATTCGTGAATTGCTGCCCTCTGGTTATGTGTGGGAGGGCTAAGTCGAC
AATCAACCTCTGGATTACAAAATTTGTGAAAGATTGACTGGTATTCTTAACTATGTTGCTCCTTTTACGC
TATGTGGATACGCTGCTTTAATGCCTTTGTATCATGCTATTGCTTCCCGTATGGCTTTCATTTTCTCCTC
CTTGTATAAATCCTGGTTGCTGTCTCTTTATGAGGAGTTGTGGCCCGTTGTCAGGCAACGTGGCGTGGTG
TGCACTGTGTTTGCTGACGCAACCCCCACTGGTTGGGGCATTGCCACCACCTGTCAGCTCCTTTCCGGGA
CTTTCGCTTTCCCCCTCCCTATTGCCACGGCGGAACTCATCGCCGCCTGCCTTGCCCGCTGCTGGACAGG
GGCTCGGCTGTTGGGCACTGACAATTCCGTGGTGTTGTCGGGGAAATCATCGTCCTTTCCTTGGCTGCTC
GCCTGTGTTGCCACCTGGATTCTGCGCGGGACGTCCTTCTGCTACGTCCCTTCGGCCCTCAATCCAGCGG
ACCTTCCTTCCCGCGGCCTGCTGCCGGCTCTGCGGCCTCTTCCGCGTCTTCGCCTTCGCCCTCAGACGAG
TCGGATCTCCCTTTGGGCCGCCTCCCCGCCTGGTACCTTTAAGACCAATGACTTACAAGGCAGCTGTAGA
TCTTAGCCACTTTTTAAAAGAAAAGGGGGGACTGGAAGGGCTAATTCACTCCCAACGAAGATAAGATCTG
CTTTTTGCTTGTACTGGGTCTCTCTGGTTAGACCAGATCTGAGCCTGGGAGCTCTCTGGCTAACTAGGGA
ACCCACTGCTTAAGCCTCAATAAAGCTTGCCTTGAGTGCTTCAAGTAGTGTGTGCCCGTCTGTTGTGTGA
CTCTGGTAACTAGAGATCCCTCAGACCCTTTTAGTCAGTGTGGAAAATCTCTAGCAGTAGTAGTTCATGT
CATCTTATTATTCAGTATTTATAACTTGCAAAGAAATGAATATCAGAGAGTGAGAGGAACTTGTTTATTG
CAGCTTATAATGGTTACAAATAAAGCAATAGCATCACAAATTTCACAAATAAAGCATTTTTTTCACTGCA
TTCTAGTTGTGGTTTGTCCAAACTCATCAATGTATCTTATCATGTCTGGCTCYASCYATCCCGCCCCTAA
CTCCGCCCAGTTCCGCCCATTCTCCGCCCCATGGCTGACTAATTTTTTTTATTTATGCAGAGGCCGAGGC
CGCCTCGGCCTCTGAGCTATTCCAGAAGTAGTGAGGAGGCTTTTTTGGAGGCCTAGACTTTTGCAGAGAC
CAAATTCGTAATCATGTCATAGCTGTTTCCTGTGTGAAATTGTTATCCGCTCACAATTCCACACAACATA
CGAGCCGGAAGCATAAAGTGTAAAGCCTGGGGTGCCTAATGAGTGAGCTAACTCACATTAATTGCGTTGC
GCTCACTGCCCGCTTTCCAGTCGGGAAACCTGTCGTGCCAGCTGCATTAATGAATCGGCCAACGCGCGGG
GAGAGGCGGTTTGCGTATTGGGCGCTCTTCCGCTTCCTCGCTCACTGACTCGCTGCGCTCGGTCGTTCGG
CTGCGGCGAGCGGTATCAGCTCACTCAAAGGCGGTAATACGGTTATCCACAGAATCAGGGGATAACGCAG
GAAAGAACATGTGAGCAAAAGGCCAGCAAAAGGCCAGGAACCGTAAAAAGGCCGCGTTGCTGGCGTTTTT
CCATAGGCTCCGCCCCCCTGACGAGCATCACAAAAATCGACGCTCAAGTCAGAGGTGGCGAAACCCGACA
GGACTATAAAGATACCAGGCGTTTCCCCCTGGAAGCTCCCTCGTGCGCTCTCCTGTTCCGACCCTGCCGC
TTACCGGATACCTGTCCGCCTTTCTCCCTTCGGGAAGCGTGGCGCTTTCTCATAGCTCACGCTGTAGGTA
TCTCAGTTCGGTGTAGGTCGTTCGCTCCAAGCTGGGCTGTGTGCACGAACCCCCCGTTCAGCCCGACCGC
TGCGCCTTATCCGGTAACTATCGTCTTGAGTCCAACCCGGTAAGACACGACTTATCGCCACTGGCAGCAG
CCACTGGTAACAGGATTAGCAGAGCGAGGTATGTAGGCGGTGCTACAGAGTTCTTGAAGTGGTGGCCTAA
CTACGGCTACACTAGAAGAACAGTATTTGGTATCTGCGCTCTGCTGAAGCCAGTTACCTTCGGAAAAAGA
GTTGGTAGCTCTTGATCCGGCAAACAAACCACCGCTGGTAGCGGTGGTTTTTTTGTTTGCAAGCAGCAGA
TTACGCGCAGAAAAAAAGGATCTCAAGAAGATCCTTTGATCTTTTCTACGGGGTCTGACGCTCAGTGGAA
CGAAAACTCACGTTAAGGGATTTTGGTCATGAGATTATCAAAAAGGATCTTCACCTAGATCCTTTTAAAT
TAAAAATGAAGTTTTAAATCAATCTAAAGTATATATGAGTAAACTTGGTCTGACAGTTACCAATGCTTAA
TCAGTGAGGCACCTATCTCAGCGATCTGTCTATTTCGTTCATCCATAGTTGCCTGACTCCCCGTCGTGTA
GATAACTACGATACGGGAGGGCTTACCATCTGGCCCCAGTGCTGCAATGATACCGCGAGACCCACGCTCA
CCGGCTCCAGATTTATCAGCAATAAACCAGCCAGCCGGAAGGGCCGAGCGCAGAAGTGGTCCTGCAACTT
TATCCGCCTCCATCCAGTCTATTAATTGTTGCCGGGAAGCTAGAGTAAGTAGTTCGCCAGTTAATAGTTT
GCGCAACGTTGTTGCCATTGCTACAGGCATCGTGGTGTCACGCTCGTCGTTTGGTATGGCTTCATTCAGC
TCCGGTTCCCAACGATCAAGGCGAGTTACATGATCCCCCATGTTGTGCAAAAAAGCGGTTAGCTCCTTCG
GTCCTCCGATCGTTGTCAGAAGTAAGTTGGCCGCAGTGTTATCACTCATGGTTATGGCAGCACTGCATAA
TTCTCTTACTGTCATGCCATCCGTAAGATGCTTTTCTGTGACTGGTGAGTACTCAACCAAGTCATTCTGA
GAATAGTGTATGCGGCGACCGAGTTGCTCTTGCCCGGCGTCAATACGGGATAATACCGCGCCACATAGCA
GAACTTTAAAAGTGCTCATCATTGGAAAACGTTCTTCGGGGCGAAAACTCTCAAGGATCTTACCGCTGTT
GAGATCCAGTTCGATGTAACCCACTCGTGCACCCAACTGATCTTCAGCATCTTTTACTTTCACCAGCGTT
TCTGGGTGAGCAAAAACAGGAAGGCAAAATGCCGCAAAAAAGGGAATAAGGGCGACACGGAAATGTTGAA
TACTCATACTCTTCCTTTTTCAATATTATTGAAGCATTTATCAGGGTTATTGTCTCATGAGCGGATACAT
ATTTGAATGTATTTAGAAAAATAAACAAATAGGGGTTCCGCGCACATTTCCCCGAAAAGTGCCACCTGAC
GTCTAAGAAACCATTATTATCATGACATTAACCTATAAAAATAGGCGTATCACGAGGCCCTTTCGTCTCG
CGCGTTTCGGTGATGACGGTGAAAACCTCTGACACATGCAGCTCCCGGAGACGGTCACAGCTTGTCTGTA
AGCGGATGCCGGGAGCAGACAAGCCCGTCAGGGCGCGTCAGCGGGTGTTGGCGGGTGTCGGGGCTGGCTT
AACTATGCGGCATCAGAGCAGATTGTACTGAGAGTGCACCATATGCGGTGTGAAATACCGCACAGATGCG
TAAGGAGAAAATACCGCATCAGGCGCCATTCGCCATTCAGGCTGCGCAACTGTTGGGAAGGGCGATCGGT
GCGGGCCTCTTCGCTATTACGCCAGCTGGCGAAAGGGGGATGTGCTGCAAGGCGATTAAGTTGGGTAACG
CCAGGGTTTTCCCAGTCACGACGTTGTAAAACGACGGCCAGTGCCAAGCTGACGCGTGTAGTCTTATGCA
ATACTCTTGTAGTCTTGCAACATGGTAACGATGAGTTAGCAACATGCCTTACAAGGAGAGAAAAAGCACC
GTGCATGCCGATTGGTGGAAGTAAGGTGGTACGATCGTGCCTTATTAGGAAGGCAACAGACGGGTCTGAC
ATGGATTGGACGAACCACTGAATTGCCGCATTGCAGAGATATTGTATTTAAGTGCCTAGCTCGATACATA
AACGGGTCTCTCTGGTTAGACCAGATCTGAGCCTGGGAGCTCTCTGGCTAACTAGGGAACCCACTGCTTA
AGCCTCAATAAAGCTTGCCTTGAGTGCTTCAAGTAGTGTGTGCCCGTCTGTTGTGTGACTCTGGTAACTA
GAGATCCCTCAGACCCTTTTAGTCAGTGTGGAAAATCTCTAGCAGTGGCGCCCGAACAGGGACTTGAAAG
CGAAAGGGAAACCAGAGGAGCTCTCTCGACGCAGGACTCGGCTTGCTGAAGCGCGCACGGCAAGAGGCGA
GGGGCGGCGACTGGTGAGTACGCCAAAAATTTTGACTAGCGGAGGCTAGAAGGAGAGAGATGGGTGCGAG
AGCGTCAGTATTAAGCGGGGGAGAATTAGATCGCGATGGGAAAAAATTCGGTTAAGGCCAGGGGGAAAGA
AAAAATATAAATTAAAACATATAGTATGGGCAAGCAGGGAGCTAGAACGATTCGCAGTTAATCCTGGCCT
GTTAGAAACATCAGAAGGCTGTAGACAAATACTGGGACAGCTACAACCATCCCTTCAGACAGGATCAGAA
GAACTTAGATCATTATATAATACAGTAGCAACCCTCTATTGTGTGCATCAAAGGATAGAGATAAAAGACA
CCAAGGAAGCTTTAGACAAGATAGAGGAAGAGCAAAACAAAAGTAAGACCACCGCACAGCAAGCGGCCAC
TGATCTTCAGACCTGGAGGAGGAGATATGAGGGACAATTGGAGAAGTGAATTATATAAATATAAAGTAGT
AAAAATTGAACCATTAGGAGTAGCACCCACCAAGGCAAAGAGAAGAGTGGTGCAGAGAGAAAAAAGAGCA
GTGGGAATAGGAGCTTTGTTCCTTGGGTTCTTGGGAGCAGCAGGAAGCACTATGGGCGCAGCGTCAATGA
CGCTGACGGTACAGGCCAGACAATTATTGTCTGGTATAGTGCAGCAGCAGAACAATTTGCTGAGGGCTAT
TGAGGCGCAACAGCATCTGTTGCAACTCACAGTCTGGGGCATCAAGCAGCTCCAGGCAAGAATCCTGGCT
GTGGAAAGATACCTAAAGGATCAACAGCTCCTGGGGATTTGGGGTTGCTCTGGAAAACTCATTTGCACCA
CTGCTGTGCCTTGGAATGCTAGTTGGAGTAATAAATCTCTGGAACAGATTTGGAATCACACGACCTGGAT
GGAGTGGGACAGAGAAATTAACAATTACACAAGCTTAATACACTCCTTAATTGAAGAATCGCAAAACCAG
CAAGAAAAGAATGAACAAGAATTATTGGAATTAGATAAATGGGCAAGTTTGTGGAATTGGTTTAACATAA
CAAATTGGCTGTGGTATATAAAATTATTCATAATGATAGTAGGAGGCTTGGTAGGTTTAAGAATAGTTTT
TGCTGTACTTTCTATAGTGAATAGAGTTAGGCAGGGATATTCACCATTATCGTTTCAGACCCACCTCCCA
ACCCCGAGGGGACCCGACAGGCCCGAAGGAATAGAAGAAGAAGGTGGAGAGAGAGACAGAGACAGATCCA
TTCGATTAGTGAACGGATCTCGACGGTATCGGT
Features (pLannotate 1.2.2; 31 found; start..end, strand, type, name):
      5..121     +  misc_feature   cPPT/CTS: central polypurine tract and central termination sequence of HIV-1
    134..210     +  enhancer       CMV enhancer (fragment): human cytomegalovirus immediate early enhancer
    211..414     +  promoter       CMV promoter: human cytomegalovirus (CMV) immediate early promoter
    485..518     +  protein_bind   loxP: Cre-mediated recombination occurs in the 8-bp core sequence (GCATACAT). Cre recombinase
    534..671     +  CDS            cp-mKate (fragment): cp-mKate is a basic (constitutively fluorescent) red fluorescent protein published in 2011, derived from Entacmaea quadricolor.
    678..1358    +  CDS            cp-mKate: cp-mKate is a basic (constitutively fluorescent) red fluorescent protein published in 2011, derived from Entacmaea quadricolor.
   1374..1407    +  protein_bind   loxP: Cre-mediated recombination occurs in the 8-bp core sequence (GCATACAT). Cre recombinase
   1430..2135    +  CDS            TurboFP635 (fragment): far-red-shifted derivative of red fluorescent protein from Entacmaea quadricolor, also known as Katushka (Shcherbo et al., 2007) mammalian codon-optimized
   2155..2654    +  promoter       PGK promoter: mouse phosphoglycerate kinase 1 promoter
   2676..3074    +  CDS            BSD: blasticidin S deaminase; Aspergillus terreus BSD; confers resistance to blasticidin
   3081..3669    +  misc_feature   WPRE: woodchuck hepatitis virus posttranscriptional regulatory element
   3664..3771    +  CDS            nef (fragment): NEF_SIVS4 - Experimental evidence at protein level: Swiss-Prot protein existence level 1. Interferes with TCR signaling from the cell membrane. Interacts with CD247/TCRZ (TCR zeta chain) and exert potent down- regulation of cell surface TCR/CD3 complexes. From Simian immunodeficiency virus (isolate F236/smH4) (SIV-sm) (Simian immunodeficiency virus sooty mangabey monkey).
   3796..3976    +  LTR            5' LTR (truncated): truncated 5' long terminal repeat (LTR) from HIV-1
   4048..4169    +  polyA_signal   SV40 poly(A) signal: SV40 polyadenylation signal
   4188..4323    +  rep_origin     SV40 ori: SV40 origin of replication
   4380..4396    -  protein_bind   lac operator: The lac repressor binds to the lac operator to inhibit transcription in E. coli. This inhibition can be relieved by adding lactose or isopropyl-β-D-thiogalactopyranoside (IPTG). lac repressor encoded by lacI
   4404..4434    -  promoter       lac promoter: promoter for the E. coli lac operon
   4449..4470    -  protein_bind   CAP binding site: CAP binding activates transcription in the presence of cAMP. E. coli catabolite activator protein
   4483..4575    -  CDS            lacI (fragment): lac repressor; lacI; The lac repressor binds to the lac operator to inhibit transcription in E. coli. This inhibition can be relieved by adding lactose or isopropyl-β-D-thiogalactopyranoside (IPTG).
   4758..5346    -  rep_origin     ori: high-copy-number ColE1/pMB1/pBR322/pUC origin of replication
   5517..6377    -  CDS            AmpR: β-lactamase; bla; confers resistance to ampicillin, carbenicillin, and related antibiotics
   6378..6482    -  promoter       AmpR promoter: bla
   6577..6612    +  CDS            rop (fragment): Rop protein, which maintains plasmids at low copy number; rop
   6714..6813    +  misc_feature   bom (fragment): basis of mobility region from pBR322
   6819..6973    -  CDS            lacZα (fragment): LacZα fragment of β-galactosidase; lacZ fragment
   6987..7213    +  promoter       RSV promoter: Rous sarcoma virus enhancer/promoter
   7214..7394    +  LTR            5' LTR (truncated): truncated 5' long terminal repeat (LTR) from HIV-1
   7441..7566    +  misc_feature   HIV-1 Ψ: packaging signal of human immunodeficiency virus type 1
   7550..7888    +  CDS            HIV-1 gag (fragment): gag protein from human immunodeficiency virus 1; gag
   8059..8292    +  misc_feature   RRE: The Rev response element (RRE) of HIV-1 allows for Rev-dependent mRNA export from the nucleus to the cytoplasm.
   8669..8769    +  CDS            Rev (fragment): human immunodeficiency virus 1 (HIV-1) Rev protein; rev; enhances nuclear export of unspliced and incompletely spliced viral mRNAs
