[The description below was written by a language model from this plasmid's Addgene catalogue record and pLannotate feature annotations shown in this document.]
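Description:
pCDHblast-flx-sORF-Katushka is a lentiviral transfer vector built on the pCDH-blast backbone (about 8.8 kb in total) that delivers a Cre-inducible far-red fluorescent reporter. In bacteria it is maintained through a high-copy ColE1/pUC-type origin and selected with ampicillin via β-lactamase. The viral portion has the layout of a third-generation design. An RSV promoter fused to a truncated HIV-1 5' LTR drives production of the genomic RNA. This is followed by the Ψ packaging signal with a gag fragment, the Rev response element for Rev-dependent nuclear export, and the cPPT/CTS. A WPRE, which enhances transcript expression, lies upstream of the truncated 3' LTR, and an SV40 polyadenylation signal and SV40 origin follow outside the proviral region.

The payload is a synthetic insert of about 1.65 kb, cloned between XbaI and NotI downstream of a CMV enhancer/promoter. It consists of a loxP site, a "shuffled" open reading frame, a second loxP site and then the Katushka (TurboFP635) coding sequence. The annotation tool matches the floxed segment to circularly permuted mKate, which is consistent with a rearranged Katushka-related sequence. The record does not state whether this segment yields a fluorescent product. The two loxP sites are annotated on the same strand, so Cre would presumably excise the intervening ORF and bring Katushka directly under CMV control, switching on far-red fluorescence permanently in the recombined cell and its progeny. A separate mouse PGK promoter drives blasticidin S deaminase, which allows selection of transduced mammalian cells regardless of recombination status. The construct serves as a Cre activity reporter, and the associated publication concerns the replicative history of CD8+ memory T cells.
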