Addgene plasmid #179457: pCDHblast-flx-sORF-Katushka
Purpose: Lentiviral vector encoding a CRE inducible Katushka gene
Depositing lab: Ton Schumacher. Depositing organization: Netherlands Cancer Institute. Publication: Replicative history marks transcriptional and functional disparity in the CD8(+) T cell memory pool. Bresser K, Kok L, Swain AC, King LA, Jacobs L, Weber TS, Perie L, Duffy KR, de Boer RJ, Scheeren FA, Schumacher TN. Nat Immunol. 2022 May;23(5):791-801. doi: 10.1038/s41590-022-01171-9. Epub 2022 Apr 7. PubMed 35393592.
Backbone
  Vector backbone: pCDH-blast
  Backbone size w/o insert (bp): 7050
  Total vector size (bp): 8787
  Vector type: Lentiviral
  Selectable markers: Blasticidin
Growth in bacteria
  Bacterial resistance: Ampicillin, 100 μg/mL
  Growth temperature: 37°C
  Growth strain: NEB Stable
  Copy number: High Copy
Gene/Insert
  Gene/Insert name: loxP-shuffledORF-loxP-Katushka
  Species: Synthetic
  Insert size (bp): 1650
  Promoter: CMV
  Cloning method: Restriction Enzyme; 5′ cloning site XbaI (not destroyed); 3′ cloning site NotI (not destroyed)
  Sequencing primers: 5′ CGCAAATGGGCGGTAGGCGTG; 3′ CAGCGGGGCTGCTAAAGCGCATGC
Terms and licenses: Academic/Nonprofit Terms; Industry Terms: Not Available to Industry
How to cite: pCDHblast-flx-sORF-Katushka was a gift from Ton Schumacher (Addgene plasmid # 179457 ; http://n2t.net/addgene:179457 ; RRID:Addgene_179457)
